>Addgene plasmid #236891 | HiBiT-TDP1 Fusion Vector | addgene full sequence | sequence record 473368 | Addgene NGS Result
TCAATATTGGCCATTAGCCATATTATTCATTGGTTATATAGCATAAATCAATATTGGCTATTGGCCATTG
CATACGTTGTATCTATATCATAATATGTACATTTATATTGGCTCATGTCCAATATGACCGCCATGTTGGC
ATTGATTATTGACTAGTTATTAATAGTAATCAATTACGGGGTCATTAGTTCATAGCCCATATATGGAGTT
CCGCGTTACATAACTTACGGTAAATGGCCCGCCTGGCTGACCGCCCAACGACCCCCGCCCATTGACGTCA
ATAATGACGTATGTTCCCATAGTAACGCCAATAGGGACTTTCCATTGACGTCAATGGGTGGAGTATTTAC
GGTAAACTGCCCACTTGGCAGTACATCAAGTGTATCATATGCCAAGTCCGCCCCCTATTGACGTCAATGA
CGGTAAATGGCCCGCCTGGCATTATGCCCAGTACATGACCTTACGGGACTTTCCTACTTGGCAGTACATC
TACGTATTAGTCATCGCTATTACCATGGTGATGCGGTTTTGGCAGTACACCAATGGGCGTGGATAGCGGT
TTGACTCACGGGGATTTCCAAGTCTCCACCCCATTGACGTCAATGGGAGTTTGTTTTGGCACCAAAATCA
ACGGGACTTTCCAAAATGTCGTAATAACCCCGCCCCGTTGACGCAAATGGGCGGTAGGCGTGTACGGTGG
GAGGTCTATATAAGCAGAGCTGGTTTAGTGAACCGTCAGATCACTAGAAGCTTTATTGCGGTAGTTTATC
ACAGTTAAATTGCTAACGCAGTCAGTGCTTCTGACACAACAGTCTCGAACTTAAGCTGCAGAAGTTGGTC
GTGAGGCACTGGGCAGGTAAGTATCAAGGTTACAAGACAGGTTTAAGGAGACCAATAGAAACTGGGCTTG
TCGAGACAGAGAAGACTCTTGCGTTTCTGATAGGCACCTATTGGTCTTACTGACATCCACTTTGCCTTTC
TCTCCACAGGTGTCCACTCCCAGTTCAATTACAGCTCTTAAGGCTAGAGTATTAATACGACTCACTATAG
GGCTAGCGCTCACCATGGTGAGCGGCTGGCGGCTGTTCAAGAAGATTAGCGGGAGCTCCGGTGGCTCGAG
CGGTGCGATCGCCATGTCTCAGGAAGGCGATTATGGGAGGTGGACCATATCTAGTAGTGATGAAAGTGAG
GAAGAAAAGCCAAAACCAGACAAGCCATCTACCTCTTCTCTTCTCTGTGCCAGGCAAGGAGCAGCAAATG
AGCCCAGGTACACCTGTTCCGAGGCCCAGAAAGCTGCACACAAGAGGAAAATATCACCTGTGAAATTCAG
CAATACAGATTCAGTTTTACCTCCCAAAAGGCAGAAAAGCGGTTCCCAGGAGGACCTCGGCTGGTGTCTG
TCCAGCAGTGATGATGAGCTGCAACCAGAAATGCCGCAGAAGCAGGCTGAGAAAGTGGTGATCAAAAAGG
AGAAAGACATCTCTGCTCCCAATGACGGCACTGCCCAAAGAACTGAAAATCATGGCGCTCCCGCCTGCCA
CAGGCTCAAAGAGGAGGAAGACGAGTATGAGACATCAGGGGAGGGCCAGGACATTTGGGACATGCTGGAT
AAAGGGAACCCCTTCCAGTTTTACCTCACTAGAGTCTCTGGAGTTAAGCCAAAGTATAACTCTGGAGCCC
TCCACATCAAGGATATTTTATCTCCTTTATTTGGGACGCTTGTTTCTTCAGCTCAGTTTAACTACTGCTT
TGACGTGGACTGGCTCGTAAAACAGTATCCACCAGAGTTCAGGAAGAAGCCAATCCTGCTTGTGCATGGT
GATAAGCGAGAGGCTAAGGCTCACCTCCATGCCCAGGCCAAGCCTTACGAGAACATCTCTCTCTGCCAGG
CAAAGTTGGATATTGCGTTTGGAACACACCACACGAAAATGATGCTGCTGCTCTATGAAGAAGGCCTCCG
GGTTGTCATACACACCTCCAACCTCATCCATGCTGACTGGCACCAGAAAACTCAAGGAATATGGTTGAGC
CCCTTATACCCACGAATTGCTGATGGAACCCACAAATCTGGAGAGTCGCCAACACATTTTAAAGCTGATC
TCATCAGTTACTTGATGGCTTATAATGCCCCTTCTCTCAAGGAGTGGATAGATGTCATTCACAAGCACGA
TCTCTCTGAAACAAATGTTTATCTTATTGGTTCAACCCCAGGACGCTTTCAAGGAAGTCAAAAAGATAAT
TGGGGACATTTTAGACTTAAGAAGCTTCTGAAAGACCATGCCTCATCCATGCCTAACGCAGAGTCCTGGC
CTGTCGTAGGTCAGTTTTCAAGCGTTGGCTCCTTGGGAGCCGATGAATCAAAGTGGTTATGTTCTGAGTT
TAAAGAGAGCATGCTGACACTGGGGAAGGAAAGCAAGACTCCAGGAAAAAGCTCTGTTCCTCTTTACTTG
ATCTATCCTTCTGTGGAAAATGTGCGGACCAGTTTAGAAGGATATCCTGCTGGGGGCTCTCTTCCCTATA
GCATCCAGACAGCTGAAAAACAGAATTGGCTGCATTCCTATTTTCACAAATGGTCAGCTGAGACTTCTGG
CCGCAGCAATGCCATGCCACATATTAAGACATATATGAGGCCTTCTCCAGACTTCAGTAAAATTGCTTGG
TTCCTTGTCACAAGCGCAAATCTGTCCAAGGCTGCCTGGGGAGCATTGGAGAAGAATGGCACCCAGCTGA
TGATCCGCTCCTACGAGCTCGGGGTCCTTTTCCTCCCTTCAGCATTTGGTCTAGACAGTTTCAAAGTGAA
ACAGAAGTTCTTCGCTGGCAGCCAGGAGCCAATGGCCACCTTTCCTGTGCCATATGATTTGCCTCCAGAA
CTGTATGGAAGTAAAGATCGGCCATGGATATGGAACATTCCTTATGTCAAAGCACCGGATACGCATGGGA
ACATGTGGGTGCCCTCCGTTTAAACGAATTCGGGCTCGGTACCCGGGGATCCTCTAGAGTCGACCTGCAG
GCATGCAAGCTGATCCGGCTGCTAACAAAGCCCGAAAGGAAGCTGAGTTGGCTGCTGCCACCGCTGAGCA
ATAACTAGCATAACCCCTTGGGGCGGCCGCTTCGAGCAGACATGATAAGATACATTGATGAGTTTGGACA
AACCACAACTAGAATGCAGTGAAAAAAATGCTTTATTTGTGAAATTTGTGATGCTATTGCTTTATTTGTA
ACCATTATAAGCTGCAATAAACAAGTTAACAACAACAATTGCATTCATTTTATGTTTCAGGTTCAGGGGG
AGATGTGGGAGGTTTTTTTAAGCAAGTAAAACCTCTACAAATGTGGTAAAATCGAATTTTAACAAAATAT
TAACGCTTACAATTTCCTGATGCGGTATTTTCTCCTTACGCATCTGTGCGGTATTTCACACCGCATACGC
GGATCTGCGCAGCACCATGGCCTGAAATAACCTCTGAAAGAGGAACTTGGTTAGGTACCTTCTGAGGCGG
AAAGAACCAGCTGTGGAATGTGTGTCAGTTAGGGTGTGGAAAGTCCCCAGGCTCCCCAGCAGGCAGAAGT
ATGCAAAGCATGCATCTCAATTAGTCAGCAACCAGGTGTGGAAAGTCCCCAGGCTCCCCAGCAGGCAGAA
GTATGCAAAGCATGCATCTCAATTAGTCAGCAACCATAGTCCCGCCCCTAACTCCGCCCATCCCGCCCCT
AACTCCGCCCAGTTCCGCCCATTCTCCGCCCCATGGCTGACTAATTTTTTTTATTTATGCAGAGGCCGAG
GCCGCCTCGGCCTCTGAGCTATTCCAGAAGTAGTGAGGAGGCTTTTTTGGAGGCCTAGGCTTTTGCAAAA
AGCTTAATTAACTGTTGACAATTAATCATCGGCATAGTATATCGGCATAGTATAATACGACAAGGTGAGG
AACTAAACCCAGGAGGCAGATCATGATTGAACAAGATGGATTGCACGCAGGTTCTCCGGCCGCTTGGGTG
GAGAGGCTATTCGGCTATGACTGGGCACAACAGACAATCGGCTGCTCTGATGCCGCCGTGTTCCGGCTGT
CAGCGCAGGGGCGCCCGGTTCTTTTTGTCAAGACCGACCTGTCCGGTGCCCTGAATGAACTGCAGGACGA
GGCAGCGCGGCTATCGTGGCTGGCCACGACGGGCGTTCCTTGCGCAGCTGTGCTCGACGTTGTCACTGAA
GCGGGAAGGGACTGGCTGCTATTGGGCGAAGTGCCGGGGCAGGATCTCCTGTCATCTCACCTTGCTCCTG
CCGAGAAAGTATCCATCATGGCTGATGCAATGCGGCGGCTGCATACGCTTGATCCGGCTACCTGCCCATT
CGACCACCAAGCGAAACATCGCATCGAGCGAGCACGTACTCGGATGGAAGCCGGTCTTGTCGATCAGGAT
GATCTGGACGAAGAGCATCAGGGGCTCGCGCCAGCCGAACTGTTCGCCAGGCTCAAGGCGCGCATGCCCG
ACGGCGAGGATCTCGTCGTGACCCATGGCGATGCCTGCTTGCCGAATATCATGGTGGAAAATGGCCGCTT
TTCTGGATTCATCGACTGTGGCCGGCTGGGTGTGGCGGACCGCTATCAGGACATAGCGTTGGCTACCCGT
GATATTGCTGAAGAGCTTGGCGGCGAATGGGCTGACCGCTTCCTCGTGCTTTACGGTATCGCCGCTCCCG
ATTCGCAGCGCATCGCCTTCTATCGCCTTCTTGACGAGTTCTTCTGAGCGGGACTCTGGGGTTCGAAATG
ACCGACCAAGCGACGCCCAACCTGCCATCACGATGGCCGCAATAAAATATCTTTATTTTCATTACATCTG
TGTGTTGGTTTTTTGTGTGAATCGATAGCGATAAGGATCCTCTTTGCGCTTGCGTTTTCCCTTGTCCAGA
TAGCCCAGTAGCTGACATTCATCCGGGGTCAGCACCGTTTCTGCGGACTGGCTTTCTACCCGGTATCAGC
TCACTCAAAGGCGGTAATACGGTTATCCACAGAATCAGGGGATAACGCAGGAAAGAACATGTGAGCAAAA
GGCCAGCAAAAGGCCAGGAACCGTAAAAAGGCCGCGTTGCTGGCGTTTTTCCATAGGCTCCGCCCCCCTG
ACGAGCATCACAAAAATCGACGCTCAAGTCAGAGGTGGCGAAACCCGACAGGACTATAAAGATACCAGGC
GTTTCCCCCTGGAAGCTCCCTCGTGCGCTCTCCTGTTCCGACCCTGCCGCTTACCGGATACCTGTCCGCC
TTTCTCCCTTCGGGAAGCGTGGCGCTTTCTCATAGCTCACGCTGTAGGTATCTCAGTTCGGTGTAGGTCG
TTCGCTCCAAGCTGGGCTGTGTGCACGAACCCCCCGTTCAGCCCGACCGCTGCGCCTTATCCGGTAACTA
TCGTCTTGAGTCCAACCCGGTAAGACACGACTTATCGCCACTGGCAGCAGCCACTGGTAACAGGATTAGC
AGAGCGAGGTATGTAGGCGGTGCTACAGAGTTCTTGAAGTGGTGGCCTAACTACGGCTACACTAGAAGGA
CAGTATTTGGTATCTGCGCTCTGCTGAAGCCAGTTACCTTCGGAAAAAGAGTTGGTAGCTCTTGATCCGG
CAAACAAACCACCGCTGGTAGCGGTGGTTTTTTTGTTTGCAAGCAGCAGATTACGCGCAGAAAAAAAGGA
TTTCAAGAAGATCCTTTGATCTTTTCTACGGGGTCTGACGCTCAGTGGAACGAAAACTCACGTTAAGGGA
TTTTGGTCATGAGATTATCAAAAAGGATCTTCACCTAGATCCTTTTATAGTCCGGAAATACAGGAACGCA
CGCTGGATGGCCCTTCGCTGGGATGGTGAAACCATGAAAAATGGCAGCTTCAGTGGATTAAGTGGGGGTA
ATGTGGCCTGTACCCTCTGGTTGCATAGGTATTCATACGGTTAAAATTTATCAGGCGCGATTGCGGCAGT
TTTTCGGGTGGTTTGTTGCCATTTTTACCTGTCTGCTGCCGTGATCGCGCTGAACGCGTTTTAGCGGTGC
GTACAATTAAGGGATTATGGTAAATCCACTTACTGTCTGCCCTCGTAGCCATCGAGATAAACCGCAGTAC
TCCGGCCACGATGCGTCCGGCGTAGAGGATCGAGATCT
Features (pLannotate 1.2.2; 19 found; start..end, strand, type, name):
    140..517     +  enhancer       CMV enhancer: human cytomegalovirus immediate early enhancer
    519..718     +  promoter       CMV promoter: human cytomegalovirus (CMV) immediate early promoter
    857..989     +  intron         chimeric intron: chimera between introns from human β-globin and immunoglobulin heavy chain genes
   1033..1051    +  promoter       T7 promoter: promoter for bacteriophage T7 RNA polymerase
   1134..2957    +  CDS            TDP1: TYDP1_HUMAN - Experimental evidence at protein level: Swiss-Prot protein existence level 1. DNA repair enzyme that can remove a variety of covalent adducts from DNA through hydrolysis of a 3'-phosphodiester bond, giving rise to DNA with a free 3' phosphate. Catalyzes the hydrolysis of dead- end complexes between DNA and the topoisomerase I active site tyrosine residue. Hydrolyzes 3'-phosphoglycolates on protruding 3' ends on DNA double-strand breaks due to DNA damage by radiation and free radicals. Acts on blunt-ended double-strand DNA breaks and on single-stranded DNA. Has low 3'exonuclease a
   2966..3021    +  misc_feature   MCS: pUC18/19 multiple cloning site
   3028..3077    +  CDS            SET1 (fragment): solubility-enhancement tag derived from T7 phage gene 10B
   3085..3104    +  terminator     T7 terminator (fragment): transcription terminator for bacteriophage T7 RNA polymerase
   3126..3247    -  polyA_signal   SV40 poly(A) signal: SV40 polyadenylation signal
   3270..3338    -  CDS            large T antigen (fragment): large T antigen from SV40 (simian virus 40)
   3343..3375    +  rep_origin     M13 ori (fragment): M13 bacteriophage origin of replication; arrow indicates direction of (+) strand synthesis
   3376..3427    -  misc_feature   bom (fragment): basis of mobility region from pBR322
   3492..3849    +  promoter       SV40 promoter: SV40 enhancer and early promoter
   3864..3911    +  promoter       EM7 promoter: synthetic bacterial promoter&nbsp
   3943..4734    +  CDS            neo: KKA2_KLEPN - Also known as kan, nptII. Experimental evidence at protein level: Swiss-Prot protein existence level 1. Resistance to kanamycin, neomycin, paromomycin, ribostamycin, butirosin and gentamicin B. From Klebsiella pneumoniae.
   4801..4849    +  polyA_signal   poly(A) signal: synthetic polyadenylation signal
   4870..4959    -  CDS            tnpA (fragment): TN5P_ECOLX - Also known as tnp. Experimental evidence at protein level: Swiss-Prot protein existence level 1. Mediates transposition of transposon Tn5 by a 'cut and paste' mechanism. First, the monomeric transposase binds the 19 bp inverted DNA repeats flanking the transposon. Then, dimerization of the DNA- bound transposase creates a synaptic DNA complex. After nicking of the first DNA strand, excision of the transposon proceeds through a series of intermediates. The transposase then mediates the insertion of the transposon at a new site by strand transfer. The activity of the wild- type tran
   5088..5676    -  rep_origin     ori: high-copy-number ColE1/pMB1/pBR322/pUC origin of replication
   5792..6075    +  misc_feature   cer region: ColE1-derived recombination site that helps to maintain plasmids as monomers
