[The description below was written by a language model from this plasmid's Addgene catalogue record and pLannotate feature annotations shown in this document.]
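Description:
HiBiT-TDP1 Fusion Vector is a mammalian expression plasmid of about 6.1 kb, catalogued as built on the pBiT3.1-N [CMV/HiBiT/Blast] backbone. It expresses human TDP1 (tyrosyl-DNA phosphodiesterase 1) carrying an N-terminal HiBiT tag, with no mutations recorded. It replicates in E. coli from a high-copy ColE1/pUC-type origin. A ColE1 cer site is also present, which helps keep the plasmid monomeric. Bacterial selection is with kanamycin.

Expression is driven by the CMV immediate-early enhancer and promoter, followed by a chimeric β-globin/immunoglobulin intron that generally improves transcript processing. A T7 promoter just upstream of the coding region allows in vitro transcription. The annotated TDP1 open reading frame is followed by a short multiple cloning site remnant and an SV40 polyadenylation signal. The HiBiT peptide was not annotated by the automated tool, probably because it is so short. According to the catalogue it is supplied by the backbone and would lie between the T7 promoter and the TDP1 coding sequence.

The two sources disagree on the selection marker. The catalogue lists blasticidin as the mammalian marker, but the feature table shows no blasticidin resistance gene. It instead shows an SV40 promoter/EM7 promoter cassette driving neo (nptII) with a synthetic poly(A) signal. That arrangement accounts for kanamycin resistance in bacteria and would ordinarily confer G418 resistance in mammalian cells.

HiBiT is a small peptide that complements the LgBiT fragment to reconstitute NanoLuc luciferase, so the construct suits luminescent detection and quantification of TDP1. The record does not state a specific application. TDP1 itself is a DNA repair enzyme that resolves 3' adducts, including trapped topoisomerase I–DNA complexes.
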