Addgene plasmid #236891: HiBiT-TDP1 Fusion Vector
Depositing lab: Promega Corporation.
Backbone
  Vector backbone: pBiT3.1-N [CMV/HiBiT/Blast] Vector
  Vector type: Mammalian Expression
  Selectable markers: Blasticidin
Growth in bacteria
  Bacterial resistance: Kanamycin, 50 μg/mL
  Growth temperature: 37°C
  Growth strain: DH5alpha
  Copy number: High Copy
Gene/Insert
  Gene/Insert name: TDP1
  Species: H. sapiens (human)
  Mutation: None
  Entrez Gene: TDP1
  Promoter: CMV
  Tag / fusion protein: HiBiT (N terminal on backbone)
  Cloning method: Other
How to cite: HiBiT-TDP1 Fusion Vector was a gift from Promega Corporation (Addgene plasmid # 236891 ; http://n2t.net/addgene:236891 ; RRID:Addgene_236891)
